>Addgene plasmid #78582 | pcDNA 3.1(+) eGFP p6 | addgene full sequence | sequence record 153764 | Addgene assembled full plasmid sequence
GACGGATCGGGAGATCTCCCGATCCCCTATGGTGCACTCTCAGTACAATCTGCTCTGATGCCGCATAGTT
AAGCCAGTATCTGCTCCCTGCTTGTGTGTTGGAGGTCGCTGAGTAGTGCGCGAGCAAAATTTAAGCTACA
ACAAGGCAAGGCTTGACCGACAATTGCATGAAGAATCTGCTTAGGGTTAGGCGTTTTGCGCTGCTTCGCG
ATGTACGGGCCAGATATACGCGTTGACATTGATTATTGACTAGTTATTAATAGTAATCAATTACGGGGTC
ATTAGTTCATAGCCCATATATGGAGTTCCGCGTTACATAACTTACGGTAAATGGCCCGCCTGGCTGACCG
CCCAACGACCCCCGCCCATTGACGTCAATAATGACGTATGTTCCCATAGTAACGCCAATAGGGACTTTCC
ATTGACGTCAATGGGTGGAGTATTTACGGTAAACTGCCCACTTGGCAGTACATCAAGTGTATCATATGCC
AAGTACGCCCCCTATTGACGTCAATGACGGTAAATGGCCCGCCTGGCATTATGCCCAGTACATGACCTTA
TGGGACTTTCCTACTTGGCAGTACATCTACGTATTAGTCATCGCTATTACCATGGTGATGCGGTTTTGGC
AGTACATCAATGGGCGTGGATAGCGGTTTGACTCACGGGGATTTCCAAGTCTCCACCCCATTGACGTCAA
TGGGAGTTTGTTTTGGCACCAAAATCAACGGGACTTTCCAAAATGTCGTAACAACTCCGCCCCATTGACG
CAAATGGGCGGTAGGCGTGTACGGTGGGAGGTCTATATAAGCAGAGCTCTCTGGCTAACTAGAGAACCCA
CTGCTTACTGGCTTATCGAAATTAATACGACTCACTATAGGGAGACCCAAGCTGGCTAGCATGGTGAGCA
AGGGCGAGGAGCTGTTCACCGGGGTGGTGCCCATCCTGGTCGAGCTGGACGGCGACGTAAACGGCCACAA
GTTCAGCGTGTCTGGCGAGGGCGAGGGCGATGCCACCTACGGCAAGCTGACCCTGAAGTTCATCTGCACC
ACCGGCAAGCTGCCCGTGCCCTGGCCCACCCTCGTGACCACCCTGACCTACGGCGTGCAGTGCTTCAGCC
GCTACCCCGACCACATGAAGCAGCACGACTTCTTCAAGTCCGCCATGCCCGAAGGCTACGTCCAGGAGCG
CACCATCTTCTTCAAGGACGACGGCAACTACAAGACCCGCGCCGAGGTGAAGTTCGAGGGCGACACCCTG
GTGAACCGCATCGAGCTGAAGGGCATCGACTTCAAGGAGGACGGCAACATCCTGGGGCACAAGCTGGAGT
ACAACTACAACAGCCACAACGTCTATATCATGGCCGACAAGCAGAAGAACGGCATCAAGGCGAACTTCAA
GATCCGCCACAACATCGAGGACGGCAGCGTGCAGCTCGCCGACCACTACCAGCAGAACACCCCCATCGGC
GACGGCCCCGTGCTGCTGCCCGACAACCACTACCTGAGCACCCAGTCCGCCCTGAGCAAAGACCCCAACG
AGAAGCGCGATCACATGGTCCTGCTGGAGTTCGTGACCGCCGCCGGGATCACTCTCGGCATGGACGAGCT
GTACAAGAGATCTGTTAACTCGAGAGCGGCCGCCATGGGACTTCAGAGCAGACCAGAGCCAACAGCCCCA
CCAGAAGAGAGCTTCAGGTCTGGGGTAGAGACAACAACTCCCCCTCAAAAACAAGAACCTATAGACAAGG
AACTGTATCCTTTAACTTCCCTCAGATCACTCTTTGGCAACGACCCCTCGTCACAATAACTCGACCTCGA
GGGGGGGCCCGGTACCGAGCTCGGATCCACTAGTCCAGTGTGGTGGAATTCTGCAGATATCCAGCACAGT
GGCGGCCGCTCGAGTCTAGAGGGCCCGTTTAAACCCGCTGATCAGCCTCGACTGTGCCTTCTAGTTGCCA
GCCATCTGTTGTTTGCCCCTCCCCCGTGCCTTCCTTGACCCTGGAAGGTGCCACTCCCACTGTCCTTTCC
TAATAAAATGAGGAAATTGCATCGCATTGTCTGAGTAGGTGTCATTCTATTCTGGGGGGTGGGGTGGGGC
AGGACAGCAAGGGGGAGGATTGGGAAGACAATAGCAGGCATGCTGGGGATGCGGTGGGCTCTATGGCTTC
TGAGGCGGAAAGAACCAGCTGGGGCTCTAGGGGGTATCCCC
[124 nt withheld, positions 2212-2335]
C
[91 nt withheld, positions 2337-2427]
A
[49 nt withheld, positions 2429-2477]
CCTTTGACGTTGGAGTCCACGTTCTTT
[37 nt withheld, positions 2505-2541]
ACCCTATCTCGGTCTATTCTTTTGATTTATAAGGGATTTTGCCGATTTCGGCCTATTGGTTAAAAAATGA
GCTGATTTAACAAAAATTTAACGCGAATTAATTCTGTGGAATGTGTGTCAGTTAGGGTGTGGAAAGTCCC
CAGGCTCCCCAGCAGGCAGAAGTATGCAAAGCATGCATCTCAATTAGTCAGCAACCAGGTGTGGAAAGTC
CCCAGGCTCCCCAGCAGGCAGAAGTATGCAAAGCATGCATCTCAATTAGTCAGCAACCATAGTCCCGCCC
CTAACTCCGCCCATCCCGCCCCTAACTCCGCCCAGTTCCGCCCATTCTCCGCCCCATGGCTGACTAATTT
TTTTTATTTATGCAGAGGCCGAGGCCGCCTCTGCCTCTGAGCTATTCCAGAAGTAGTGAGGAGGCTTTTT
TGGAGGCCTAGGCTTTTGCAAAAAGCTCCCGGGAGCTTGTATATCCATTTTCGGATCTGATCAAGAGACA
GGATGAGGATCGTTTCGCATGATTGAACAAGATGGATTGCACGCAGGTTCTCCGGCCGCTTGGGTGGAGA
GGCTATTCGGCTATGACTGGGCACAACAGACAATCGGCTGCTCTGATGCCGCCGTGTTCCGGCTGTCAGC
GCAGGGGCGCCCGGTTCTTTTTGTCAAGACCGACCTGTCCGGTGCCCTGAATGAACTGCAGGACGAGGCA
GCGCGGCTATCGTGGCTGGCCACGACGGGCGTTCCTTGCGCAGCTGTGCTCGACGTTGTCACTGAAGCGG
GAAGGGACTGGCTGCTATTGGGCGAAGTGCCGGGGCAGGATCTCCTGTCATCTCACCTTGCTCCTGCCGA
GAAAGTATCCATCATGGCTGATGCAATGCGGCGGCTGCATACGCTTGATCCGGCTACCTGCCCATTCGAC
CACCAAGCGAAACATCGCATCGAGCGAGCACGTACTCGGATGGAAGCCGGTCTTGTCGATCAGGATGATC
TGGACGAAGAGCATCAGGGGCTCGCGCCAGCCGAACTGTTCGCCAGGCTCAAGGCGCGCATGCCCGACGG
CGAGGATCTCGTCGTGACCCATGGCGATGCCTGCTTGCCGAATATCATGGTGGAAAATGGCCGCTTTTCT
GGATTCATCGACTGTGGCCGGCTGGGTGTGGCGGACCGCTATCAGGACATAGCGTTGGCTACCCGTGATA
TTGCTGAAGAGCTTGGCGGCGAATGGGCTGACCGCTTCCTCGTGCTTTACGGTATCGCCGCTCCCGATTC
GCAGCGCATCGCCTTCTATCGCCTTCTTGACGAGTTCTTCTGAGCGGGACTCTGGGGTTCGAAATGACCG
ACCAAGCGACGCCCAACCTGCCATCACGAGATTTCGATTCCACCGCCGCCTTCTATGAAAGGTTGGGCTT
CGGAATCGTTTTCCGGGACGCCGGCTGGATGATCCTCCAGCGCGGGGATCTCATGCTGGAGTTCTTCGCC
CACCCCAACTTGTTTATTGCAGCTTATAATGGTTACAAATAAAGCAATAGCATCACAAATTTCACAAATA
AAGCATTTTTTTCACTGCATTCTAGTTGTGGTTTGTCCAAACTCATCAATGTATCTTATCATGTCTGTAT
ACCGTCGACCTCTAGCTAGAGCTTGGCGTAATCATGGTCATAGCTGTTTCCTGTGTGAAATTGTTATCCG
CTCACAATTCCACACAACATACGAGCCGGAAGCATAAAGTGTAAAGCCTGGGGTGCCTAATGAGTGAGCT
AACTCACATTAATTGCGTTGCGCTCACTGCCCGCTTTCCAGTCGGGAAACCTGTCGTGCCAGCTGCATTA
ATGAATCGGCCAACGCGCGGGGAGAGGCGGTTTGCGTATTGGGCGCTCTTCCGCTTCCTCGCTCACTGAC
TCGCTGCGCTCGGTCGTTCGGCTGCGGCGAGCGGTATCAGCTCACTCAAAGGCGGTAATACGGTTATCCA
CAGAATCAGGGGATAACGCAGGAAAGAACATGTGAGCAAAAGGCCAGCAAAAGGCCAGGAACCGTAAAAA
GGCCGCGTTGCTGGCGTTTTTCCATAGGCTCCGCCCCCCTGACGAGCATCACAAAAATCGACGCTCAAGT
CAGAGGTGGCGAAACCCGACAGGACTATAAAGATACCAGGCGTTTCCCCCTGGAAGCTCCCTCGTGCGCT
CTCCTGTTCCGACCCTGCCGCTTACCGGATACCTGTCCGCCTTTCTCCCTTCGGGAAGCGTGGCGCTTTC
TCATAGCTCACGCTGTAGGTATCTCAGTTCGGTGTAGGTCGTTCGCTCCAAGCTGGGCTGTGTGCACGAA
CCCCCCGTTCAGCCCGACCGCTGCGCCTTATCCGGTAACTATCGTCTTGAGTCCAACCCGGTAAGACACG
ACTTATCGCCACTGGCAGCAGCCACTGGTAACAGGATTAGCAGAGCGAGGTATGTAGGCGGTGCTACAGA
GTTCTTGAAGTGGTGGCCTAACTACGGCTACACTAGAAGAACAGTATTTGGTATCTGCGCTCTGCTGAAG
CCAGTTACCTTCGGAAAAAGAGTTGGTAGCTCTTGATCCGGCAAACAAACCACCGCTGGTAGCGGTTTTT
TTGTTTGCAAGCAGCAGATTACGCGCAGAAAAAAAGGATCTCAAGAAGATCCTTTGATCTTTTCTACGGG
GTCTGACGCTCAGTGGAACGAAAACTCACGTTAAGGGATTTTGGTCATGAGATTATCAAAAAGGATCTTC
ACCTAGATCCTTTTAAATTAAAAATGAAGTTTTAAATCAATCTAAAGTATATATGAGTAAACTTGGTCTG
ACAGTTACCAATGCTTAATCAGTGAGGCACCTATCTCAGCGATCTGTCTATTTCGTTCATCCATAGTTGC
CTGACTCCCCGTCGTGTAGATAACTACGATACGGGAGGGCTTACCATCTGGCCCCAGTGCTGCAATGATA
CCGCGAGACCCACGCTCACCGGCTCCAGATTTATCAGCAATAAACCAGCCAGCCGGAAGGGCCGAGCGCA
GAAGTGGTCCTGCAACTTTATCCGCCTCCATCCAGTCTATTAATTGTTGCCGGGAAGCTAGAGTAAGTAG
TTCGCCAGTTAATAGTTTGCGCAACGTTGTTGCCATTGCTACAGGCATCGTGGTGTCACGCTCGTCGTTT
GGTATGGCTTCATTCAGCTCCGGTTCCCAACGATCAAGGCGAGTTACATGATCCCCCATGTTGTGCAAAA
AAGCGGTTAGCTCCTTCGGTCCTCCGATCGTTGTCAGAAGTAAGTTGGCCGCAGTGTTATCACTCATGGT
TATGGCAGCACTGCATAATTCTCTTACTGTCATGCCATCCGTAAGATGCTTTTCTGTGACTGGTGAGTAC
TCAACCAAGTCATTCTGAGAATAGTGTATGCGGCGACCGAGTTGCTCTTGCCCGGCGTCAATACGGGATA
ATACCGCGCCACATAGCAGAACTTTAAAAGTGCTCATCATTGGAAAACGTTCTTCGGGGCGAAAACTCTC
AAGGATCTTACCGCTGTTGAGATCCAGTTCGATGTAACCCACTCGTGCACCCAACTGATCTTCAGCATCT
TTTACTTTCACCAGCGTTTCTGGGTGAGCAAAAACAGGAAGGCAAAATGCCGCAAAAAAGGGAATAAGGG
CGACACGGAAATGTTGAATACTCATACTCTTCCTTTTTCAATATTATTGAAGCATTTATCAGGGTTATTG
TCTCATGAGCGGATACATATTTGAATGTATTTAGAAAAATAAACAAATAGGGGTTCCGCGCACATTTCCC
CGAAAAGTGCCACCTGACGTC
Features (pLannotate 1.2.2; 22 found; start..end, strand, type, name):
     28..80      -  misc_feature   bom (fragment): basis of mobility region from pBR322
    235..614     +  enhancer       CMV enhancer: human cytomegalovirus immediate early enhancer
    615..818     +  promoter       CMV promoter: human cytomegalovirus (CMV) immediate early promoter
    814..847     +  LTR            5' LTR (truncated) (fragment): truncated 5' long terminal repeat (LTR) from HIV-1
    863..881     +  promoter       T7 promoter: promoter for bacteriophage T7 RNA polymerase
    901..1617    +  CDS            EGFP: EGFP is a basic (constitutively fluorescent) green fluorescent protein published in 1996, derived from Aequorea victoria. It is reported to be a rapidly-maturing weak dimer with moderate acid sensitivity.
   1651..1806    +  CDS            gag (fragment): GAG_HV1H2 - Experimental evidence at protein level: Swiss-Prot protein existence level 1. [p6-gag]: Plays a role in budding of the assembled particle by interacting with the host class E VPS proteins TSG101 and PDCD6IP/AIP1. From Human immunodeficiency virus type 1 group M subtype B (isolate HXB2) (HIV-1).
   1811..1836    +  misc_feature   MCS (fragment): pBluescript multiple cloning site
   1942..2166    +  polyA_signal   bGH poly(A) signal: bovine growth hormone polyadenylation signal
   2170..2191    +  promoter       SV40 promoter (fragment): SV40 enhancer and early promoter
   2212..2640    +  rep_origin     f1 ori (sequence partly withheld): f1 bacteriophage origin of replication; arrow indicates direction of (+) strand synthesis
   2654..2983    +  promoter       SV40 promoter: SV40 enhancer and early promoter
   3050..3841    +  CDS            neo: KKA2_KLEPN - Also known as kan, nptII. Experimental evidence at protein level: Swiss-Prot protein existence level 1. Resistance to kanamycin, neomycin, paromomycin, ribostamycin, butirosin and gentamicin B. From Klebsiella pneumoniae.
   3865..4023    +  CDS            ble (fragment): BLE_KLEPN - Experimental evidence at protein level: Swiss-Prot protein existence level 1. Binding protein with a strong affinity to the bleomycin family of antibiotics. Binds to CL990; an antimitotic-antibiotic compound. From Klebsiella pneumoniae.
   4018..4139    +  polyA_signal   SV40 poly(A) signal: SV40 polyadenylation signal
   4212..4228    -  protein_bind   lac operator: The lac repressor binds to the lac operator to inhibit transcription in E. coli. This inhibition can be relieved by adding lactose or isopropyl-β-D-thiogalactopyranoside (IPTG). lac repressor encoded by lacI
   4236..4266    -  promoter       lac promoter: promoter for the E. coli lac operon
   4281..4302    -  protein_bind   CAP binding site: CAP binding activates transcription in the presence of cAMP. E. coli catabolite activator protein
   4315..4407    -  CDS            lacI (fragment): lac repressor; lacI; The lac repressor binds to the lac operator to inhibit transcription in E. coli. This inhibition can be relieved by adding lactose or isopropyl-β-D-thiogalactopyranoside (IPTG).
   4590..5175    -  rep_origin     ori: high-copy-number ColE1/pMB1/pBR322/pUC origin of replication
   5346..6206    -  CDS            AmpR: β-lactamase; bla; confers resistance to ampicillin, carbenicillin, and related antibiotics
   6207..6311    -  promoter       AmpR promoter: bla
