[The description below was written by a language model from this plasmid's Addgene catalogue record and pLannotate feature annotations shown in this document.]
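Description:
pcDNA 3.1(+) eGFP p6 is a mammalian expression plasmid built on the pcDNA 3.1(+) backbone. It produces a fusion of enhanced green fluorescent protein to the p6 domain of HIV-1 Gag. In bacteria it is maintained as a high-copy plasmid through a ColE1/pUC-type origin and selected with ampicillin via the β-lactamase gene and its native promoter. An f1 phage origin is also present, which allows single-stranded DNA production. For mammalian cells, the backbone carries a neomycin phosphotransferase cassette driven by the SV40 enhancer/early promoter and closed by an SV40 polyadenylation signal, which can be used to select stable transfectants with G418.

The payload sits downstream of the human cytomegalovirus immediate early enhancer and promoter. A T7 promoter lies just ahead of the coding region and could serve for in vitro transcription. The EGFP open reading frame comes first, followed after a short linker by a Gag fragment annotated as p6 from the HXB2 isolate, so p6 is at the C-terminus of EGFP. Transcripts end at the bovine growth hormone polyadenylation signal. The catalogue notes four conservative G-to-A nucleotide changes in p6. It lists the insert species as human, although the p6 sequence is viral and EGFP derives from Aequorea victoria. The assembled sequence (6,342 nt) is slightly longer than the stated total size of 6,278 bp.

p6 mediates budding of assembled particles by recruiting host factors such as TSG101 and AIP1. The associated study concerns covalent modification of p6 by SUMO-1, so the construct provides fluorescently tagged p6 in transfected mammalian cells, suitable for detecting the protein and examining its modification or interactions.
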