Addgene plasmid #78582: pcDNA 3.1(+) eGFP p6
Purpose: Expresses GFP p6 in mammalian cells
Depositing lab: Jeremy Luban. Depositing organization: Columbia University. Publication: Covalent modification of human immunodeficiency virus type 1 p6 by SUMO-1. Gurer C, Berthoux L, Luban J. J Virol. 2005 Jan;79(2):910-7. 10.1128/JVI.79.2.910-917.2005 PubMed 15613319.
Backbone
  Vector backbone: pcDNA 3.1(+)
  Backbone size w/o insert (bp): 5428
  Total vector size (bp): 6278
  Vector type: Mammalian Expression
Growth in bacteria
  Bacterial resistance: Ampicillin, 100 μg/mL
  Growth temperature: 37°C
  Growth strain: DH5alpha
  Copy number: High Copy
Gene/Insert
  Gene/Insert name: eGFP p6
  Species: H. sapiens (human)
  Insert size (bp): 850
  Mutation: HIV-1 HXB2 p6 with conservative mutations (G78A, G81A, G84A, G87A)
Terms and licenses: Academic/Nonprofit Terms; Industry Terms: Not Available to Industry
How to cite: pcDNA 3.1(+) eGFP p6 was a gift from Jeremy Luban (Addgene plasmid # 78582 ; http://n2t.net/addgene:78582 ; RRID:Addgene_78582)
