>Addgene plasmid #78582 | pcDNA 3.1(+) eGFP p6 | depositor partial sequence | sequence record 146681 | pcDNA 3.1(+)
GACGGATCGGGAGATCTCCCGATCCCCTATGGTGCACTCTCAGTACAATCTGCTCTGATGCCGCATAGTT
AAGCCAGTATCTGCTCCCTGCTTGTGTGTTGGAGGTCGCTGAGTAGTGCGCGAGCAAAATTTAAGCTACA
ACAAGGCAAGGCTTGACCGACAATTGCATGAAGAATCTGCTTAGGGTTAGGCGTTTTGCGCTGCTTCGCG
ATGTACGGGCCAGATATACGCGTTGACATTGATTATTGACTAGTTATTAATAGTAATCAATTACGGGGTC
ATTAGTTCATAGCCCATATATGGAGTTCCGCGTTACATAACTTACGGTAAATGGCCCGCCTGGCTGACCG
CCCAACGACCCCCGCCCATTGACGTCAATAATGACGTATGTTCCCATAGTAACGCCAATAGGGACTTTCC
ATTGACGTCAATGGGTGGAGTATTTACGGTAAACTGCCCACTTGGCAGTACATCAAGTGTATCATATGCC
AAGTACGCCCCCTATTGACGTCAATGACGGTAAATGGCCCGCCTGGCATTATGCCCAGTACATGACCTTA
TGGGACTTTCCTACTTGGCAGTACATCTACGTATTAGTCATCGCTATTACCATGGTGATGCGGTTTTGGC
AGTACATCAATGGGCGTGGATAGCGGTTTGACTCACGGGGATTTCCAAGTCTCCACCCCATTGACGTCAA
TGGGAGTTTGTTTTGGCACCAAAATCAACGGGACTTTCCAAAATGTCGTAACAACTCCGCCCCATTGACG
CAAATGGGCGGTAGGCGTGTACGGTGGGAGGTCTATATAAGCAGAGCTCTCTGGCTAACTAGAGAACCCA
CTGCTTACTGGCTTATCGAAATTAATACGACTCACTATAGGGAGACCCAAGCTGGCTAGCGTTTAAACTT
AAGCTTGGTACCGAGCTCGGATCCACTAGTCCAGTGTGGTGGAATTCTGCAGATATCCAGCACAGTGGCG
GCCGCTCGAGTCTAGAGGGCCCGTTTAAACCCGCTGATCAGCCTCGACTGTGCCTTCTAGTTGCCAGCCA
TCTGTTGTTTGCCCCTCCCCCGTGCCTTCCTTGACCCTGGAAGGTGCCACTCCCACTGTCCTTTCCTAAT
AAAATGAGGAAATTGCATCGCATTGTCTGAGTAGGTGTCATTCTATTCTGGGGGGTGGGGTGGGGCAGGA
CAGCAAGGGGGAGGATTGGGAAGACAATAGCAGGCATGCTGGGGATGCGGTGGGCTCTATGGCTTCTGAG
GCGGAAAGAACCAGCTGGGGCTCTAGGGGGTATCCCC
[124 nt withheld, positions 1298-1421]
C
[91 nt withheld, positions 1423-1513]
A
[49 nt withheld, positions 1515-1563]
CCTTTGACGTTGGAGTCCACGTTCTTT
[37 nt withheld, positions 1591-1627]
ACCCTATCTCGGTCTATTCTTTTGATTTATAAGGGATTTTGCCGATTTCGGCCTATTGGTTAAAAAATGA
GCTGATTTAACAAAAATTTAACGCGAATTAATTCTGTGGAATGTGTGTCAGTTAGGGTGTGGAAAGTCCC
CAGGCTCCCCAGCAGGCAGAAGTATGCAAAGCATGCATCTCAATTAGTCAGCAACCAGGTGTGGAAAGTC
CCCAGGCTCCCCAGCAGGCAGAAGTATGCAAAGCATGCATCTCAATTAGTCAGCAACCATAGTCCCGCCC
CTAACTCCGCCCATCCCGCCCCTAACTCCGCCCAGTTCCGCCCATTCTCCGCCCCATGGCTGACTAATTT
TTTTTATTTATGCAGAGGCCGAGGCCGCCTCTGCCTCTGAGCTATTCCAGAAGTAGTGAGGAGGCTTTTT
TGGAGGCCTAGGCTTTTGCAAAAAGCTCCCGGGAGCTTGTATATCCATTTTCGGATCTGATCAAGAGACA
GGATGAGGATCGTTTCGCATGATTGAACAAGATGGATTGCACGCAGGTTCTCCGGCCGCTTGGGTGGAGA
GGCTATTCGGCTATGACTGGGCACAACAGACAATCGGCTGCTCTGATGCCGCCGTGTTCCGGCTGTCAGC
GCAGGGGCGCCCGGTTCTTTTTGTCAAGACCGACCTGTCCGGTGCCCTGAATGAACTGCAGGACGAGGCA
GCGCGGCTATCGTGGCTGGCCACGACGGGCGTTCCTTGCGCAGCTGTGCTCGACGTTGTCACTGAAGCGG
GAAGGGACTGGCTGCTATTGGGCGAAGTGCCGGGGCAGGATCTCCTGTCATCTCACCTTGCTCCTGCCGA
GAAAGTATCCATCATGGCTGATGCAATGCGGCGGCTGCATACGCTTGATCCGGCTACCTGCCCATTCGAC
CACCAAGCGAAACATCGCATCGAGCGAGCACGTACTCGGATGGAAGCCGGTCTTGTCGATCAGGATGATC
TGGACGAAGAGCATCAGGGGCTCGCGCCAGCCGAACTGTTCGCCAGGCTCAAGGCGCGCATGCCCGACGG
CGAGGATCTCGTCGTGACCCATGGCGATGCCTGCTTGCCGAATATCATGGTGGAAAATGGCCGCTTTTCT
GGATTCATCGACTGTGGCCGGCTGGGTGTGGCGGACCGCTATCAGGACATAGCGTTGGCTACCCGTGATA
TTGCTGAAGAGCTTGGCGGCGAATGGGCTGACCGCTTCCTCGTGCTTTACGGTATCGCCGCTCCCGATTC
GCAGCGCATCGCCTTCTATCGCCTTCTTGACGAGTTCTTCTGAGCGGGACTCTGGGGTTCGAAATGACCG
ACCAAGCGACGCCCAACCTGCCATCACGAGATTTCGATTCCACCGCCGCCTTCTATGAAAGGTTGGGCTT
CGGAATCGTTTTCCGGGACGCCGGCTGGATGATCCTCCAGCGCGGGGATCTCATGCTGGAGTTCTTCGCC
CACCCCAACTTGTTTATTGCAGCTTATAATGGTTACAAATAAAGCAATAGCATCACAAATTTCACAAATA
AAGCATTTTTTTCACTGCATTCTAGTTGTGGTTTGTCCAAACTCATCAATGTATCTTATCATGTCTGTAT
ACCGTCGACCTCTAGCTAGAGCTTGGCGTAATCATGGTCATAGCTGTTTCCTGTGTGAAATTGTTATCCG
CTCACAATTCCACACAACATACGAGCCGGAAGCATAAAGTGTAAAGCCTGGGGTGCCTAATGAGTGAGCT
AACTCACATTAATTGCGTTGCGCTCACTGCCCGCTTTCCAGTCGGGAAACCTGTCGTGCCAGCTGCATTA
ATGAATCGGCCAACGCGCGGGGAGAGGCGGTTTGCGTATTGGGCGCTCTTCCGCTTCCTCGCTCACTGAC
TCGCTGCGCTCGGTCGTTCGGCTGCGGCGAGCGGTATCAGCTCACTCAAAGGCGGTAATACGGTTATCCA
CAGAATCAGGGGATAACGCAGGAAAGAACATGTGAGCAAAAGGCCAGCAAAAGGCCAGGAACCGTAAAAA
GGCCGCGTTGCTGGCGTTTTTCCATAGGCTCCGCCCCCCTGACGAGCATCACAAAAATCGACGCTCAAGT
CAGAGGTGGCGAAACCCGACAGGACTATAAAGATACCAGGCGTTTCCCCCTGGAAGCTCCCTCGTGCGCT
CTCCTGTTCCGACCCTGCCGCTTACCGGATACCTGTCCGCCTTTCTCCCTTCGGGAAGCGTGGCGCTTTC
TCATAGCTCACGCTGTAGGTATCTCAGTTCGGTGTAGGTCGTTCGCTCCAAGCTGGGCTGTGTGCACGAA
CCCCCCGTTCAGCCCGACCGCTGCGCCTTATCCGGTAACTATCGTCTTGAGTCCAACCCGGTAAGACACG
ACTTATCGCCACTGGCAGCAGCCACTGGTAACAGGATTAGCAGAGCGAGGTATGTAGGCGGTGCTACAGA
GTTCTTGAAGTGGTGGCCTAACTACGGCTACACTAGAAGAACAGTATTTGGTATCTGCGCTCTGCTGAAG
CCAGTTACCTTCGGAAAAAGAGTTGGTAGCTCTTGATCCGGCAAACAAACCACCGCTGGTAGCGGTTTTT
TTGTTTGCAAGCAGCAGATTACGCGCAGAAAAAAAGGATCTCAAGAAGATCCTTTGATCTTTTCTACGGG
GTCTGACGCTCAGTGGAACGAAAACTCACGTTAAGGGATTTTGGTCATGAGATTATCAAAAAGGATCTTC
ACCTAGATCCTTTTAAATTAAAAATGAAGTTTTAAATCAATCTAAAGTATATATGAGTAAACTTGGTCTG
ACAGTTACCAATGCTTAATCAGTGAGGCACCTATCTCAGCGATCTGTCTATTTCGTTCATCCATAGTTGC
CTGACTCCCCGTCGTGTAGATAACTACGATACGGGAGGGCTTACCATCTGGCCCCAGTGCTGCAATGATA
CCGCGAGACCCACGCTCACCGGCTCCAGATTTATCAGCAATAAACCAGCCAGCCGGAAGGGCCGAGCGCA
GAAGTGGTCCTGCAACTTTATCCGCCTCCATCCAGTCTATTAATTGTTGCCGGGAAGCTAGAGTAAGTAG
TTCGCCAGTTAATAGTTTGCGCAACGTTGTTGCCATTGCTACAGGCATCGTGGTGTCACGCTCGTCGTTT
GGTATGGCTTCATTCAGCTCCGGTTCCCAACGATCAAGGCGAGTTACATGATCCCCCATGTTGTGCAAAA
AAGCGGTTAGCTCCTTCGGTCCTCCGATCGTTGTCAGAAGTAAGTTGGCCGCAGTGTTATCACTCATGGT
TATGGCAGCACTGCATAATTCTCTTACTGTCATGCCATCCGTAAGATGCTTTTCTGTGACTGGTGAGTAC
TCAACCAAGTCATTCTGAGAATAGTGTATGCGGCGACCGAGTTGCTCTTGCCCGGCGTCAATACGGGATA
ATACCGCGCCACATAGCAGAACTTTAAAAGTGCTCATCATTGGAAAACGTTCTTCGGGGCGAAAACTCTC
AAGGATCTTACCGCTGTTGAGATCCAGTTCGATGTAACCCACTCGTGCACCCAACTGATCTTCAGCATCT
TTTACTTTCACCAGCGTTTCTGGGTGAGCAAAAACAGGAAGGCAAAATGCCGCAAAAAAGGGAATAAGGG
CGACACGGAAATGTTGAATACTCATACTCTTCCTTTTTCAATATTATTGAAGCATTTATCAGGGTTATTG
TCTCATGAGCGGATACATATTTGAATGTATTTAGAAAAATAAACAAATAGGGGTTCCGCGCACATTTCCC
CGAAAAGTGCCACCTGACGTC
