>Addgene plasmid #78582 | pcDNA 3.1(+) eGFP p6 | addgene partial sequence | sequence record 153725 | CMV-F 5'-CGCAAATGGGCGGTAGGCGTG-3'
CTATATAAGCAGAGCTCTCTGGCTAACTAGAGAACCCACTGCTTACTGGCTTATCGAAATTAATACGACT
CACTATAGGGAGACCCAAGCTGGCTAGCATGGTGAGCAAGGGCGAGGAGCTGTTCACCGGGGTGGTGCCC
ATCCTGGTCGAGCTGGACGGCGACGTAAACGGCCACAAGTTCAGCGTGTCTGGCGAGGGCGAGGGCGATG
CCACCTACGGCAAGCTGACCCTGAAGTTCATCTGCACCACCGGCAAGCTGCCCGTGCCCTGGCCCACCCT
CGTGACCACCCTGACCTACGGCGTGCAGTGCTTCAGCCGCTACCCCGACCACATGAAGCAGCACGACTTC
TTCAAGTCCGCCATGCCCGAAGGCTACGTCCAGGAGCGCACCATCTTCTTCAAGGACGACGGCAACTACA
AGACCCGCGCCGAGGTGAAGTTCGAGGGCGACACCCTGGTGAACCGCATCGAGCTGAAGGGCATCGACTT
CAAGGAGGACGGCAACATCCTGGGGCACAAGCTGGAGTACAACTACAACAGCCACAACGTCTATATCATG
GCCGACAAGCAGAAGAACGGCATCAAGGCGAACTTCAAGATCCGCCACAACATCGAGGACGGCAGCGTGC
AGCTCGCCGACCACTACCAGCAGAACACCCCCATCGGCGACGGCCCCGTGCTGCTGCCCGACAACCACTA
CCTGAGCACCCAGTCCGCCCTGAGCAAAGACCCCAACGAGAAGCGCGATCACATGGTCCTGCTGGAGTTC
GTGACCGCCGCCGGGATCACTCTCGGCATGGACGAGCTGTACAAGAGATCTGTTAACTCGAGAGCGGCCG
CCATGGGACTTCAGAGCAGACCAGAGCCAACAGCCCCACCAGAAGAGAGCTTCAGGTCTGGGGTAGAGAC
AACAACTCCCCCTCA
