>Addgene plasmid #78582 | pcDNA 3.1(+) eGFP p6 | addgene partial sequence | sequence record 153726 | BGH-rev 5'-TAGAAGGCACAGTCGAGG-3'
GGGCCCTCTAGACTCGAGCGGCCGCCACTGTGCTGGATATCTGCAGAATTCCACCACACTGGACTAGTGG
ATCCGAGCTCGGTACCGGGCCCCCCCTCGAGGTCGAGTTATTGTGACGAGGGGTCGTTGCCAAAGAGTGA
TCTGAGGGAAGTTAAAGGATACAGTTCCTTGTCTATAGGTTCTTGTTTTTGAGGGGGAGTTGTTGTCTCT
ACCCCAGACCTGAAGCTCTCTTCTGGTGGGGCTGTTGGCTCTGGTCTGCTCTGAAGTCCCATGGCGGCCG
CTCTCGAGTTAACAGATCTCTTGTACAGCTCGTCCATGCCGAGAGTGATCCCGGCGGCGGTCACGAACTC
CAGCAGGACCATGTGATCGCGCTTCTCGTTGGGGTCTTTGCTCAGGGCGGACTGGGTGCTCAGGTAGTGG
TTGTCGGGCAGCAGCACGGGGCCGTCGCCGATGGGGGTGTTCTGCTGGTAGTGGTCGGCGAGCTGCACGC
TGCCGTCCTCGATGTTGTGGCGGATCTTGAAGTTCGCCTTGATGCCGTTCTTCTGCTTGTCGGCCATGAT
ATAGACGTTGTGGCTGTTGTAGTTGTACTCCAGCTTGTGCCCCAGGATGTTGCCGTCCTCCTTGAAGTCG
ATGCCCTTCAGCTCGATGCGGTTCACCAGGGTGTCGCCCTCGAACTTCACCTCGGCGCGGGTCTTGTAGT
TGCCGTCGTCCTTGAAGAAGATGGTGCGCTCCTGGACGTAGCCTTCGGGCATGGCGGACTTGAAGAAGTC
GTGCTGCTTCATGTGGTCGGGGTAGCGGCTGAAGCACTGCACGCCGTAGGTCAGGGTGGTCACGAGGGTG
GGCCAGGGCACGGGCAGCTTGCCGGTGGTGCAGATGAACTTCAGG
